>Addgene plasmid #142291 | TFORF1928 | addgene full sequence | sequence record 427308 | Addgene NGS Result
TTAATGTAGTCTTATGCAATACTCTTGTAGTCTTGCAACATGGTAACGATGAGTTAGCAACATGCCTTAC
AAGGAGAGAAAAAGCACCGTGCATGCCGATTGGTGGAAGTAAGGTGGTACGATCGTGCCTTATTAGGAAG
GCAACAGACGGGTCTGACATGGATTGGACGAACCACTGAATTGCCGCATTGCAGAGATATTGTATTTAAG
TGCCTAGCTCGATACATAAACGGGTCTCTCTGGTTAGACCAGATCTGAGCCTGGGAGCTCTCTGGCTAAC
TAGGGAACCCACTGCTTAAGCCTCAATAAAGCTTGCCTTGAGTGCTTCAAGTAGTGTGTGCCCGTCTGTT
GTGTGACTCTGGTAACTAGAGATCCCTCAGACCCTTTTAGTCAGTGTGGAAAATCTCTAGCAGTGGCGCC
CGAACAGGGACTTGAAAGCGAAAGGGAAACCAGAGGAGCTCTCTCGACGCAGGACTCGGCTTGCTGAAGC
GCGCACGGCAAGAGGCGAGGGGCGGCGACTGGTGAGTACGCCAAAAATTTTGACTAGCGGAGGCTAGAAG
GAGAGAGATGGGTGCGAGAGCGTCAGTATTAAGCGGGGGAGAATTAGATCGCGATGGGAAAAAATTCGGT
TAAGGCCAGGGGGAAAGAAAAAATATAAATTAAAACATATAGTATGGGCAAGCAGGGAGCTAGAACGATT
CGCAGTTAATCCTGGCCTGTTAGAAACATCAGAAGGCTGTAGACAAATACTGGGACAGCTACAACCATCC
CTTCAGACAGGATCAGAAGAACTTAGATCATTATATAATACAGTAGCAACCCTCTATTGTGTGCATCAAA
GGATAGAGATAAAAGACACCAAGGAAGCTTTAGACAAGATAGAGGAAGAGCAAAACAAAAGTAAGACCAC
CGCACAGCAAGCGGCCGCTGATCTTCAGACCTGGAGGAGGAGATATGAGGGACAATTGGAGAAGTGAATT
ATATAAATATAAAGTAGTAAAAATTGAACCATTAGGAGTAGCACCCACCAAGGCAAAGAGAAGAGTGGTG
CAGAGAGAAAAAAGAGCAGTGGGAATAGGAGCTTTGTTCCTTGGGTTCTTGGGAGCAGCAGGAAGCACTA
TGGGCGCAGCGTCAATGACGCTGACGGTACAGGCCAGACAATTATTGTCTGGTATAGTGCAGCAGCAGAA
CAATTTGCTGAGGGCTATTGAGGCGCAACAGCATCTGTTGCAACTCACAGTCTGGGGCATCAAGCAGCTC
CAGGCAAGAATCCTGGCTGTGGAAAGATACCTAAAGGATCAACAGCTCCTGGGGATTTGGGGTTGCTCTG
GAAAACTCATTTGCACCACTGCTGTGCCTTGGAATGCTAGTTGGAGTAATAAATCTCTGGAACAGATTTG
GAATCACACGACCTGGATGGAGTGGGACAGAGAAATTAACAATTACACAAGCTTAATACACTCCTTAATT
GAAGAATCGCAAAACCAGCAAGAAAAGAATGAACAAGAATTATTGGAATTAGATAAATGGGCAAGTTTGT
GGAATTGGTTTAACATAACAAATTGGCTGTGGTATATAAAATTATTCATAATGATAGTAGGAGGCTTGGT
AGGTTTAAGAATAGTTTTTGCTGTACTTTCTATAGTGAATAGAGTTAGGCAGGGATATTCACCATTATCG
TTTCAGACCCACCTCCCAACCCCGAGGGGACCCATGCATTGCATCTCAATTAGTCAGCAACCAGGTGTGG
AAAGTCCCCAGGCTCCCCAGCAGGCAGAAGTATGCAAAGCATGCGTCTCAATTAGTCAGCAACCATAGTC
CCGCCCCTAACTCCGCCCATCCCGCCCCTAACTCCGCCCAGTTCCGCCCATTCTCCGCCCCATGGCTGAC
TAATTTTTTTTATTTATGCAGAGGCCGAGGCCGCCTCGGCCTCTGAGCTATTCCAGAAGTAGTGAGGAGG
CTTTTTTGGAGGCCTAGGCTTTTGCAAAAAGCTTTCTAGAGGTACCACCGGAGCTTACCATGACCGAGTA
CAAGCCCACGGTGCGCCTCGCCACCCGCGACGACGTCCCCAGGGCCGTACGCACCCTCGCCGCCGCGTTC
GCCGACTACCCCGCCACGCGCCACACCGTCGATCCGGACCGCCACATCGAGCGGGTCACCGAGCTGCAAG
AACTCTTCCTCACGCGCGTCGGGCTCGACATCGGCAAGGTGTGGGTCGCGGACGACGGCGCCGCCGTGGC
GGTCTGGACCACGCCGGAGAGCGTCGAAGCGGGGGCGGTGTTCGCCGAGATCGGCCCGCGCATGGCCGAG
TTGAGCGGTTCCCGGCTGGCCGCGCAGCAACAGATGGAAGGCCTCCTGGCGCCGCACCGGCCCAAGGAGC
CCGCGTGGTTCCTGGCCACCGTCGGCGTCTCGCCCGACCACCAGGGCAAGGGTCTGGGCAGCGCCGTCGT
GCTCCCCGGAGTGGAGGCGGCCGAGCGCGCCGGGGTGCCCGCCTTCCTGGAGACCTCCGCGCCCCGCAAC
CTCCCCTTCTACGAGCGGCTCGGCTTCACCGTCACCGCCGACGTCGAGGTGCCCGAAGGACCGCGCACCT
GGTGCATGACCCGCAAGCCCGGTGCCAGTTAACGAATTCTAGATCTTGAGACAAATGGCAGTATTCATCC
ACAATTTTAAAAGAAAAGGGGGGATTGGGGGGTACAGTGCAGGGGAAAGAATAGTAGACATAATAGCAAC
AGACATACAAACTAAAGAATTACAAAAACAAATTACAAAAATTCAAAATTTTCGGGTTTATTACAGGGAC
AGCAGAGATCCACTTTGGCGCCGGCTCGAGGCCTGCAGGTGCAAAGATGGATAAAGTTTTAAACAGAGAG
GAATCTTTGCAGCTAATGGACCTTCTAGGTCTTGAAAGGAGTGGGAATTGGCTCCGGTGCCCGTCAGTGG
GCAGAGCGCACATCGCCCACAGTCCCCGAGAAGTTGGGGGGAGGGGTCGGCAATTGAACCGGTGCCTAGA
GAAGGTGGCGCGGGGTAAACTGGGAAAGTGATGTCGTGTACTGGCTCCGCCTTTTTCCCGAGGGTGGGGG
AGAACCGTATATAAGTGCAGTAGTCGCCGTGAACGTTCTTTTTCGCAACGGGTTTGCCGCCAGAACACAG
GTAAGTGCCGTGTGTGGTTCCCGCGGGCCTGGCCTCTTTACGGGTTATGGCCCTTGCGTGCCTTGAATTA
CTTCCACCTGGCTGCAGTACGTGATTCTTGATCCCGAGCTTCGGGTTGGAAGTGGGTGGGAGAGTTCGAG
GCCTTGCGCTTAAGGAGCCCCTTCGCCTCGTGCTTGAGTTGAGGCCTGGCCTGGGCGCTGGGGCCGCCGC
GTGCGAATCTGGTGGCACCTTCGCGCCTGTCTCGCTGCTTTCGATAAGTCTCTAGCCATTTAAAATTTTT
GATGACCTGCTGCGACGCTTTTTTTCTGGCAAGATAGTCTTGTAAATGCGGGCCAAGATCTGCACACTGG
TATTTCGGTTTTTGGGGCCGCGGGCGGCGACGGGGCCCGTGCGTCCCAGCGCACATGTTCGGCGAGGCGG
GGCCTGCGAGCGCGGCCACCGAGAATCGGACGGGGGTAGTCTCAAGCTGGCCGGCCTGCTCTGGTGCCTG
GCCTCGCGCCGCCGTGTATCGCCCCGCCCTGGGCGGCAAGGCTGGCCCGGTCGGCACCAGTTGCGTGAGC
GGAAAGATGGCCGCTTCCCGGCCCTGCTGCAGGGAGCTCAAAATGGAGGACGCGGCGCTCGGGAGAGCGG
GCGGGTGAGTCACCCACACAAAGGAAAAGGGCCTTTCCGTCCTCAGCCGTCGCTTCATGTGACTCCACGG
AGTACCGGGCGCCGTCCAGGCACCTCGATTAGTTCTCGAGCTTTTGGAGTACGTCGTCTTTAGGTTGGGG
GGAGGGGTTTTATGCGATGGAGTTTCCCCACACTGAGTGGGTGGAGACTGAAGTTAGGCCAGCTTGGCAC
TTGATGTAATTCTCCTTGGAATTTGCCCTTTTTGAGTTTGGATCTTGGTTCATTCTCAAGCCTCAGACAG
TGGTTCAAAGTTTTTTTCTTCCATTTCAGGTGTCGTGAGGCTAGCACCGCCACC
[2196 nt withheld, positions 4115-6310]
TAGTAATGAACTAGTCCGTAACTTGAAAGTATTTCGATTTCTTGGCTTTATATATCTTGTGGAAAGGACG
ACGGGTATGTCCATATGGCGCCTGAACGCGTTAAGTCGACAATCAACCTCTGGATTACAAAATTTGTGAA
AGATTGACTGGTATTCTTAACTATGTTGCTCCTTTTACGCTATGTGGATACGCTGCTTTAATGCCTTTGT
ATCATGCTATTGCTTCCCGTATGGCTTTCATTTTCTCCTCCTTGTATAAATCCTGGTTGCTGTCTCTTTA
TGAGGAGTTGTGGCCCGTTGTCAGGCAACGTGGCGTGGTGTGCACTGTGTTTGCTGACGCAACCCCCACT
GGTTGGGGCATTGCCACCACCTGTCAGCTCCTTTCCGGGACTTTCGCTTTCCCCCTCCCTATTGCCACGG
CGGAACTCATCGCCGCCTGCCTTGCCCGCTGCTGGACAGGGGCTCGGCTGTTGGGCACTGACAATTCCGT
GGTGTTGTCGGGGAAATCATCGTCCTTTCCTTGGCTGCTCGCCTGTGTTGCCACCTGGATTCTGCGCGGG
ACGTCCTTCTGCTACGTCCCTTCGGCCCTCAATCCAGCGGACCTTCCTTCCCGCGGCCTGCTGCCGGCTC
TGCGGCCTCTTCCGCGTCTTCGCCTTCGCCCTCAGACGAGTCGGATCTCCCTTTGGGCCGCCTCCCCGCG
TCGACTTTAAGACCAATGACTTACAAGGCAGCTGTAGATCTTAGCCACTTTTTAAAAGAAAAGGGGGGAC
TGGAAGGGCTAATTCACTCCCAACGAAGACAAGATCTGCTTTTTGCTTGTACTGGGTCTCTCTGGTTAGA
CCAGATCTGAGCCTGGGAGCTCTCTGGCTAACTAGGGAACCCACTGCTTAAGCCTCAATAAAGCTTGCCT
TGAGTGCTTCAAGTAGTGTGTGCCCGTCTGTTGTGTGACTCTGGTAACTAGAGATCCCTCAGACCCTTTT
AGTCAGTGTGGAAAATCTCTAGCAGTACGTATAGTAGTTCATGTCATCTTATTATTCAGTATTTATAACT
TGCAAAGAAATGAATATCAGAGAGTGAGAGGAACTTGTTTATTGCAGCTTATAATGGTTACAAATAAAGC
AATAGCATCACAAATTTCACAAATAAAGCATTTTTTTCACTGCATTCTAGTTGTGGTTTGTCCAAACTCA
TCAATGTATCTTATCATGTCTGGCTCTAGCTATCCCGCCCCTAACTCCGCCCATCCCGCCCCTAACTCCG
CCCAGTTCCGCCCATTCTCCGCCCCATGGCTGACTAATTTTTTTTATTTATGCAGAGGCCGAGGCCGCCT
CGGCCTCTGAGCTATTCCAGAAGTAGTGAGGAGGCTTTTTTGGAGGCCTAGGGACGTACCCAATTCGCCC
TATAGTGAGTCGTATTACGCGCGCTCACTGGCCGTCGTTTTACAACGTCGTGACTGGGAAAACCCTGGCG
TTACCCAACTTAATCGCCTTGCAGCACATCCCCCTTTCGCCAGCTGGCGTAATAGCGAAGAGGCCCGCAC
CGATCGCCCTTCCCAACAGTTGCGCAGCCTGAATGGCGAATGGG
[124 nt withheld, positions 7895-8018]
C
[91 nt withheld, positions 8020-8110]
A
[49 nt withheld, positions 8112-8160]
CCTTTGACGTTGGAGTCCACGTTCTTT
[37 nt withheld, positions 8188-8224]
ACCCTATCTCGGTCTATTCTTTTGATTTATAAGGGATTTTGCCGATTTCGGCCTATTGGTTAAAAAATGA
GCTGATTTAACAAAAATTTAACGCGAATTTTAACAAAATATTAACGCTTACAATTTAGGTGGCACTTTTC
GGGGAAATGTGCGCGGAACCCCTATTTGTTTATTTTTCTAAATACATTCAAATATGTATCCGCTCATGAG
ACAATAACCCTGATAAATGCTTCAATAATATTGAAAAAGGAAGAGTATGAGTATTCAACATTTCCGTGTC
GCCCTTATTCCCTTTTTTGCGGCATTTTGCCTTCCTGTTTTTGCTCACCCAGAAACGCTGGTGAAAGTAA
AAGATGCTGAAGATCAGTTGGGTGCACGAGTGGGTTACATCGAACTGGATCTCAACAGCGGTAAGATCCT
TGAGAGTTTTCGCCCCGAAGAACGTTTTCCAATGATGAGCACTTTTAAAGTTCTGCTATGTGGCGCGGTA
TTATCCCGTATTGACGCCGGGCAAGAGCAACTCGGTCGCCGCATACACTATTCTCAGAATGACTTGGTTG
AGTACTCACCAGTCACAGAAAAGCATCTTACGGATGGCATGACAGTAAGAGAATTATGCAGTGCTGCCAT
AACCATGAGTGATAACACTGCGGCCAACTTACTTCTGACAACGATCGGAGGACCGAAGGAGCTAACCGCT
TTTTTGCACAACATGGGGGATCATGTAACTCGCCTTGATCGTTGGGAACCGGAGCTGAATGAAGCCATAC
CAAACGACGAGCGTGACACCACGATGCCTGTAGCAATGGCAACAACGTTGCGCAAACTATTAACTGGCGA
ACTACTTACTCTAGCTTCCCGGCAACAATTAATAGACTGGATGGAGGCGGATAAAGTTGCAGGACCACTT
CTGCGCTCGGCCCTTCCGGCTGGCTGGTTTATTGCTGATAAATCTGGAGCCGGTGAGCGTGGGTCTCGCG
GTATCATTGCAGCACTGGGGCCAGATGGTAAGCCCTCCCGTATCGTAGTTATCTACACGACGGGGAGTCA
GGCAACTATGGATGAACGAAATAGACAGATCGCTGAGATAGGTGCCTCACTGATTAAGCATTGGTAACTG
TCAGACCAAGTTTACTCATATATACTTTAGATTGATTTAAAACTTCATTTTTAATTTAAAAGGATCTAGG
TGAAGATCCTTTTTGATAATCTCATGACCAAAATCCCTTAACGTGAGTTTTCGTTCCACTGAGCGTCAGA
CCCCGTAGAAAAGATCAAAGGATCTTCTTGAGATCCTTTTTTTCTGCGCGTAATCTGCTGCTTGCAAACA
AAAAAACCACCGCTACCAGCGGTGGTTTGTTTGCCGGATCAAGAGCTACCAACTCTTTTTCCGAAGGTAA
CTGGCTTCAGCAGAGCGCAGATACCAAATACTGTTCTTCTAGTGTAGCCGTAGTTAGGCCACCACTTCAA
GAACTCTGTAGCACCGCCTACATACCTCGCTCTGCTAATCCTGTTACCAGTGGCTGCTGCCAGTGGCGAT
AAGTCGTGTCTTACCGGGTTGGACTCAAGACGATAGTTACCGGATAAGGCGCAGCGGTCGGGCTGAACGG
GGGGTTCGTGCACACAGCCCAGCTTGGAGCGAACGACCTACACCGAACTGAGATACCTACAGCGTGAGCT
ATGAGAAAGCGCCACGCTTCCCGAAGGGAGAAAGGCGGACAGGTATCCGGTAAGCGGCAGGGTCGGAACA
GGAGAGCGCACGAGGGAGCTTCCAGGGGGAAACGCCTGGTATCTTTATAGTCCTGTCGGGTTTCGCCACC
TCTGACTTGAGCGTCGATTTTTGTGATGCTCGTCAGGGGGGCGGAGCCTATGGAAAAACGCCAGCAACGC
GGCCTTTTTACGGTTCCTGGCCTTTTGCTGGCCTTTTGCTCACATGTTCTTTCCTGCGTTATCCCCTGAT
TCTGTGGATAACCGTATTACCGCCTTTGAGTGAGCTGATACCGCTCGCCGCAGCCGAACGACCGAGCGCA
GCGAGTCAGTGAGCGAGGAAGCGGAAGAGCGCCCAATACGCAAACCGCCTCTCCCCGCGCGTTGGCCGAT
TCATTAATGCAGCTGGCACGACAGGTTTCCCGACTGGAAAGCGGGCAGTGAGCGCAACGCAATTAATGTG
AGTTAGCTCACTCATTAGGCACCCCAGGCTTTACACTTTATGCTTCCGGCTCGTATGTTGTGTGGAATTG
TGAGCGGATAACAATTTCACACAGGAAACAGCTATGACCATGATTACGCCAAGCGCGCAATTAACCCTCA
CTAAAGGGAACAAAAGCTGGAGCTGCAAGC
Features (pLannotate 1.2.2; 31 found; start..end, strand, type, name):
      5..231     +  promoter       RSV promoter: Rous sarcoma virus enhancer/promoter
    232..412     +  LTR            5' LTR (truncated): truncated 5' long terminal repeat (LTR) from HIV-1
    459..584     +  misc_feature   HIV-1 Ψ: packaging signal of human immunodeficiency virus type 1
    568..931     +  CDS            HIV-1 gag (fragment): gag protein from human immunodeficiency virus 1; gag
   1077..1310    +  misc_feature   RRE: The Rev response element (RRE) of HIV-1 allows for Rev-dependent mRNA export from the nucleus to the cytoplasm.
   1687..1713    +  CDS            Rev (fragment): human immunodeficiency virus 1 (HIV-1) Rev protein; rev; enhances nuclear export of unspliced and incompletely spliced viral mRNAs
   1720..1743    +  promoter       SV40 promoter (fragment): SV40 early promoter
   1744..1815    +  promoter       SV40 promoter (fragment): SV40 enhancer and early promoter
   1839..1974    +  rep_origin     SV40 ori: SV40 origin of replication
   2020..2616    +  CDS            PuroR (fragment): puromycin N-acetyltransferase; pac from Streptomyces; confers resistance to puromycin
   2665..2782    +  misc_feature   cPPT/CTS: central polypurine tract and central termination sequence of HIV-1
   2847..2913    +  CDS            small t antigen (fragment): SV40 (simian virus 40) small t antigen
   2920..4098    +  promoter       EF-1α promoter: strong constitutive promoter for human elongation factor EF-1α
   4115..6310    +  CDS            XRCC5 (sequence withheld): XRCC5_HUMAN - Also known as G22P2. Experimental evidence at protein level: Swiss-Prot protein existence level 1. Single-stranded DNA-dependent ATP-dependent helicase. Has a role in chromosome translocation. The DNA helicase II complex binds preferentially to fork-like ends of double-stranded DNA in a cell cycle-dependent manner. It works in the 3'-5' direction. Binding to DNA may be mediated by XRCC6. Involved in DNA non-homologous end joining (NHEJ) required for double-strand break repair and V(D)J recombination. The XRCC5/6 dimer acts as regulatory subunit of the DNA-dependent protein kinase
   6326..6379    +  promoter       U6 promoter (fragment): RNA polymerase III promoter for human U6 snRNA
   6421..7009    +  misc_feature   WPRE: woodchuck hepatitis virus posttranscriptional regulatory element
   7060..7079    +  misc_feature   cPPT/CTS (fragment): central polypurine tract and central termination sequence of HIV-1
   7081..7314    +  LTR            3' LTR (ΔU3): self-inactivating 3' long terminal repeat (LTR) from HIV-1
   7392..7513    +  polyA_signal   SV40 poly(A) signal: SV40 polyadenylation signal
   7553..7688    +  rep_origin     SV40 ori: SV40 origin of replication
   7709..7727    -  promoter       T7 promoter: promoter for bacteriophage T7 RNA polymerase
   7735..7890    +  CDS            lacZα (fragment): LacZα fragment of β-galactosidase; lacZ fragment
   7895..8323    +  rep_origin     f1 ori (sequence partly withheld): f1 bacteriophage origin of replication; arrow indicates direction of (+) strand synthesis
   8376..8480    +  promoter       AmpR promoter: bla
   8481..9341    +  CDS            AmpR: β-lactamase; bla; confers resistance to ampicillin, carbenicillin, and related antibiotics
   9512..10100   +  rep_origin     ori: high-copy-number ColE1/pMB1/pBR322/pUC origin of replication
  10283..10375   +  CDS            lacI (fragment): lac repressor; lacI; The lac repressor binds to the lac operator to inhibit transcription in E. coli. This inhibition can be relieved by adding lactose or isopropyl-β-D-thiogalactopyranoside (IPTG).
  10388..10409   +  protein_bind   CAP binding site: CAP binding activates transcription in the presence of cAMP. E. coli catabolite activator protein
  10424..10454   +  promoter       lac promoter: promoter for the E. coli lac operon
  10462..10478   +  protein_bind   lac operator: The lac repressor binds to the lac operator to inhibit transcription in E. coli. This inhibition can be relieved by adding lactose or isopropyl-β-D-thiogalactopyranoside (IPTG). lac repressor encoded by lacI
  10523..10541   +  promoter       T3 promoter: promoter for bacteriophage T3 RNA polymerase
