[The description below was written by a language model from this plasmid's Addgene catalogue record and pLannotate feature annotations shown in this document.]
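Description:
TFORF1928 is a lentiviral mammalian expression plasmid built on the pLX_TRC317 backbone and belongs to a barcoded library of transcription factor open reading frames designed for pooled overexpression screens. It is maintained in E. coli through a high-copy ColE1/pUC-type origin with ampicillin selection (β-lactamase under its own promoter). It also carries an f1 origin and leftover cloning-vector elements, including lac promoter/operator, lacZα and lacI fragments, and T7 and T3 promoters. The depositor warns that recombination can occur, as is common for plasmids with repeated LTR sequences.

The viral cassette has a third-generation-style layout. An RSV promoter drives a truncated HIV-1 5' LTR, followed by the Ψ packaging signal with a gag fragment, the RRE for Rev-dependent RNA export, a cPPT/CTS, the WPRE to enhance transcript expression, and a self-inactivating ΔU3 3' LTR followed by an SV40 polyadenylation signal. Two expression units lie within the provirus. SV40 early promoter/origin sequences precede the puromycin N-acetyltransferase gene, which allows selection of transduced cells. A full-length EF-1α promoter drives the human XRCC5 ORF (Ku80/Ku86), which was made synthetically. XRCC5 encodes the Ku heterodimer subunit that acts in non-homologous end joining and V(D)J recombination.

According to the record, each clone carries a unique 24-bp barcode that identifies the ORF in pooled screens. The barcode is not annotated in the feature table, so its position cannot be stated from the record. The table does show a short U6 promoter-like fragment between the ORF and the WPRE. No epitope tag or fluorescent reporter is annotated.
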