Addgene plasmid #142291: TFORF1928
Purpose: Lentiviral vector for overexpressing transcription factor ORFs with unique 24-bp barcodes. Barcodes facilitate identification of transcription factors in pooled screens.
Depositing lab: Feng Zhang. Depositing organization: Broad Institute. Publication: A transcription factor atlas of directed differentiation. Joung J, Ma S, Tay T, Geiger-Schuller KR, Kirchgatterer PC, Verdine VK, Guo B, Arias-Garcia MA, Allen WE, Singh A, Kuksenko O, Abudayyeh OO, Gootenberg JS, Fu Z, Macrae RK, Buenrostro JD, Regev A, Zhang F. Cell. 2023 Jan 5;186(1):209-229.e26. doi: 10.1016/j.cell.2022.11.026. PubMed 36608654.
Backbone
  Vector backbone: pLX_TRC317
  Backbone manufacturer: Broad Institute Genetic Perturbation Platform
  Backbone size w/o insert (bp): 8264
  Vector type: Mammalian Expression, Lentiviral
  Selectable markers: Puromycin
Growth in bacteria
  Bacterial resistance: Ampicillin, 100 μg/mL
  Growth temperature: 30°C
  Growth strain: DH5alpha
  Copy number: High Copy
Gene/Insert
  Gene/Insert name: XRCC5
  Species: H. sapiens (human)
  Insert size (bp): 2300
  Entrez Gene: XRCC5 (a.k.a. KARP-1, KARP1, KU80, KUB2, Ku86, NFIV)
  Promoter: EF1a
  Cloning method: Unknown
  Sequencing primers: 5′ GGGTGGAGACTGAAGTTAGGCCAG; 3′ CACATAGCGTAAAAGGAGCAACATAG
Terms and licenses: Academic/Nonprofit Terms; Industry Terms: Not Available to Industry
Depositor comments: NM_021141,ENST00000392133,ENST00000392132 . The transcription factor ORF portion of this plasmid was synthesized by Genewiz. Please test multiple small colonies in case of plasmid recombination. To make this collection available in a timely manner, a portion of this collection was not fully sequenced by Addgene. If an Addgene verified full plasmid sequence is not available, please contact us prior to placing an order to request the full sequence.
How to cite: TFORF1928 was a gift from Feng Zhang (Addgene plasmid # 142291 ; http://n2t.net/addgene:142291 ; RRID:Addgene_142291)
