>Addgene plasmid #142291 | TFORF1928 | depositor partial sequence | sequence record 279011 | Insert
ACCGCCACC
[2196 nt withheld, positions 10-2205]
TAGTAATGAACTAGTCCGTAACTTGAAAGTATTTCGATTTCTTGGCTTTATATATCTTGTGGAAAGGACG
ACGGGTATGTCCATATGGCGCCTGA
