>Addgene plasmid #142291 | TFORF1928 | depositor partial sequence | sequence record 279012 | Barcode
CGGGTATGTCCATATGGCGCCTGA
